Addgene plasmid #140410: GS1.1/CAB3
Purpose: mApple expression regulated by the CaMV35S promoter, mCitrine expression regulated by the A. thaliana CAB3 promoter. nourseothricin acetyl transferase selectable marker (nat)
Depositing lab: Mathias Pribil. Depositing organization: University of Copenhagen.
Backbone
  Vector backbone: pB2GW7
  Backbone manufacturer: https://gateway.psb.ugent.be
  Backbone size w/o insert (bp): 8179
  Modifications to backbone: BASTA resistance marker (bar) replaced with nourseothricin resistance marker (nat).
  Vector type: Plant Expression, Synthetic Biology
  Selectable markers: Nourseothricin/streptothricin
Growth in bacteria
  Bacterial resistance: Spectinomycin, 50 μg/mL
  Growth temperature: 37°C
  Growth strain: DH5alpha
  Copy number: Low Copy
Gene/Insert 1
  Gene/Insert name: mApple
  Species: Synthetic
  Insert size (bp): 711
  Promoter: Cauliflower mosaic virus 35S
  Cloning method: Gibson Cloning
  Sequencing primers: 5′ CTCGGATTCCATTGCCCAGCTAT; 3′ ATATGCTCAACACATGAGCGA
Gene/Insert 2
  Gene/Insert name: mCitrine
  Species: Synthetic
  Insert size (bp): 720
  Promoter: A. thaliana CAB3
  Cloning method: Gibson Cloning
  Sequencing primers: 5′ CTGGTCGAGCTGGACGGCGACG; 3′ CACGAACTCCAGCAGGACCATG
Resource information
  A portion of this plasmid was derived from a plasmid made by: mApple was amplified from mApple-pBAD, a gift from Michael Davidson & Nathan Shaner & Roger Tsien (Addgene plasmid # 54536 ; http://n2t.net/addgene:54536 ; RRID:Addgene_54536). The mCitrine coding sequence was originally obtained from the pET mCitrine LIC cloning vector (a gift from Scott Gradia (Addgene plasmid # 29771)).
Terms and licenses: Academic/Nonprofit Terms; Industry Terms: Not Available to Industry
How to cite: GS1.1/CAB3 was a gift from Mathias Pribil (Addgene plasmid # 140410 ; http://n2t.net/addgene:140410 ; RRID:Addgene_140410)
