[The description below was written by a language model from this plasmid's Addgene catalogue record and pLannotate feature annotations shown in this document.]
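Description:
GS1.1/CAB3 is a plant binary (T-DNA) expression vector built on the Gateway destination backbone pB2GW7, in which the original BASTA resistance gene (bar) has been replaced by a nourseothricin acetyltransferase (nat) marker. The annotated 12,014 nt sequence shows the usual binary vector architecture. Outside the T-DNA borders lie a ColE1/pBR322-type origin with a bom site for propagation in E. coli and the pVS1 oriV with RepA and StaA, a replicon commonly used for stable maintenance in Agrobacterium. An aadA (SmR) gene there provides spectinomycin selection in bacteria. The plasmid is listed as low copy.

Between the nopaline-type left and right border repeats the construct carries three expression units. mApple, a monomeric red fluorescent protein derived from DsRed, is driven by the strong constitutive CaMV 35S promoter, with a fragment of the TMV Ω translational enhancer upstream and a CaMV polyadenylation signal downstream. On the opposite strand, the yellow fluorescent protein mCitrine is followed by a NOS terminator. The catalogue states that it is controlled by the Arabidopsis thaliana CAB3 promoter, which is not annotated in the feature table but presumably occupies the unannotated stretch upstream of the mCitrine coding sequence. The nat gene sits between a NOS promoter and a NOS terminator near the left border and allows nourseothricin/streptothricin selection of transformed plant cells. Residual attB2 and attL1 fragments remain from the Gateway cassette, and both reporters were inserted by Gibson assembly.

This layout suits a dual-reporter system in which the constitutive mApple signal could serve as an internal reference for mCitrine output from the CAB3 promoter. The record lists only plant expression and synthetic biology as its categories and does not spell out the intended use.
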