Features (pLannotate 1.2.2; 26 found; start..end, strand, type, name):
      1..345     +  promoter       CaMV 35S promoter: strong constitutive promoter from cauliflower mosaic virus
    298..344     +  promoter       minimal CaMV 35S promoter: minimal 35S promoter from cauliflower mosaic virus
    377..402     +  misc_feature   TMV Ω (fragment): translational enhancer from the tobacco mosaic virus 5'-leader sequence (Gallie et al., 1988)
    453..1163    +  CDS            mApple: photostable monomeric derivative of DsRed (Shaner et al., 2008) mammalian codon-optimized
   1169..1189    -  protein_bind   attB2: mutant version of attB; core recombination site for the Gateway® BP reaction BP Clonase™
   1261..1420    +  polyA_signal   CaMV poly(A) signal (fragment): cauliflower mosaic virus polyadenylation signal
   1510..1534    +  misc_feature   RB T-DNA repeat: right border repeat from nopaline C58 T-DNA
   1904..2305    +  CDS            Y4CG_SINFN (fragment): Protein inferred from homology: Swiss-Prot protein existence level 3. From Sinorhizobium fredii (strain NBRC 101917 / NGR234).
   2865..3494    +  CDS            pVS1 StaA: stability protein from the Pseudomonas plasmid pVS1 (Heeb et al., 2000)
   3923..4996    +  CDS            pVS1 RepA: replication protein from the Pseudomonas plasmid pVS1 (Heeb et al., 2000)
   5062..5256    +  rep_origin     pVS1 oriV: origin of replication for the Pseudomonas plasmid pVS1 (Heeb et al., 2000)
   5459..5498    +  CDS            rop (fragment): Rop protein, which maintains plasmids at low copy number; rop
   5600..5740    +  misc_feature   bom: basis of mobility region from pBR322
   5926..6514    -  rep_origin     ori: high-copy-number ColE1/pMB1/pBR322/pUC origin of replication
   6760..7547    -  CDS            SmR (fragment): aminoglycoside adenylyltransferase (Murphy, 1985); aadA; confers resistance to spectinomycin and streptomycin
   7558..7614    -  CDS            GmR (fragment): gentamycin acetyltransferase; aacC1; confers resistance to gentamycin
   7790..7813    -  promoter       Pc promoter (fragment): intI1 (promoter lies within the coding sequence); class 1 integron promoter
   8072..8096    +  misc_feature   LB T-DNA repeat: left border repeat from nopaline C58 T-DNA
   8189..8441    -  terminator     NOS terminator: nopaline synthase terminator and poly(A) signal
   8466..9030    -  CDS            NrsR (fragment): nourseothricin acetyltransferase; Streptomyces noursei nat1; confers resistance to nourseothricin
   9078..9257    -  promoter       NOS promoter: nopaline synthase promoter
   9368..9619    -  terminator     NOS terminator: nopaline synthase terminator and poly(A) signal
   9625..9646    +  protein_bind   attB2 (fragment): mutant version of attB; recombination site for the Gateway® BP reaction BP Clonase™
   9664..10380   -  CDS            mCitrine: mCitrine is a basic (constitutively fluorescent) yellow fluorescent protein published in 2001, derived from Aequorea victoria.
  11344..11405   -  protein_bind   attL1 (fragment): mutant version of attL; recombination site for the Gateway® LR reaction LR Clonase™
  11413..12012   +  CDS            IBMP_CAMVB (fragment): Experimental evidence at protein level: Swiss-Prot protein existence level 1. Enhances the ribosomal termination-reinitiation event leading to the translation of major open reading frames on the polycistronic viral RNAs. From Cauliflower mosaic virus (strain Bari 1) (CaMV).
>Addgene plasmid #140410 | GS1.1/CAB3 | addgene full sequence | sequence record 297806 | Addgene NGS Result
TGAGACTTTTCAACAAAGGGTAATATCGGGAAACCTCCTCGGATTCCATTGCCCAGCTATCTGTCACTTC
ATCAAAAGGACAGTAGAAAAGGAAGGTGGCACCTACAAATGCCATCATTGCGATAAAGGAAAGGCTATCG
TTCAAGATGCCCCTGCCGACAGTGGTCCCAAAGATGGACCCCCACCCACGAGGAGCATCGTGGAAAAAGA
AGACGTTCCAACCACGTCTTCAAAGCAAGTGGATTGATGTGATATCTCCACTGACGTAAGGGATGACGCA
CAATCCCACTATCCTTCGCAAGACCCTTCCTCTATATAAGGAAGTTCATTTCATTTGGAGAGGACTCCGG
TATTTTTACAACAATTACCACAACAAAACAAACAACAAACAACATTACAATTTACTATTCTAGTCGACCT
GCAGGCGGCCGCACTAGTGATATCACAAGTTTATGGTGAGCAAGGGCGAGGAGAATAACATGGCCATCAT
CAAGGAGTTCATGCGCTTCAAGGTGCACATGGAGGGCTCCGTGAACGGCCACGAGTTCGAGATCGAGGGC
GAGGGCGAGGGCCGCCCCTACGAGGCCTTTCAGACCGCTAAGCTGAAGGTGACCAAGGGTGGCCCCCTGC
CCTTCGCCTGGGACATCCTGTCCCCTCAGTTCATGTACGGCTCCAAGGTCTACATTAAGCACCCAGCCGA
CATCCCCGACTACTTCAAGCTGTCCTTCCCCGAGGGCTTCAGGTGGGAGCGCGTGATGAACTTCGAGGAC
GGCGGCATTATTCACGTTAACCAGGACTCCTCCCTGCAGGACGGCGTGTTCATCTACAAGGTGAAGCTGC
GCGGCACCAACTTCCCCTCCGACGGCCCCGTAATGCAGAAGAAGACCATGGGCTGGGAGGCCTCCGAGGA
GCGGATGTACCCCGAGGACGGCGCCCTGAAGAGCGAGATCAAGAAGAGGCTGAAGCTGAAGGACGGCGGC
CACTACGCCGCCGAGGTCAAGACCACCTACAAGGCCAAGAAGCCCGTGCAGCTGCCCGGCGCCTACATCG
TCGACATCAAGTTGGACATCGTGTCCCACAACGAGGACTACACCATCGTGGAACAGTACGAACGCGCCGA
GGGCCGCCACTCCACCGGCGGCATGGACGAGCTGTACAAGTAATCGTTCAGCTTTCTTGTACAAAGTGGT
GATATCCCGCGGCCATGCTAGAGTCCGCAAAAATCACCAGTCTCTCTCTACAAATCTATCTCTCTCTATT
TTTCTCCAGAATAATGTGTGAGTAGTTCCCAGATAAGGGAATTAGGGTTCTTATAGGGTTTCGCTCATGT
GTTGAGCATATAAGAAACCCTTAGTATGTATTTGTATTTGTAAAATACTTCTATCAATAAAATTTCTAAT
TCCTAAAACCAAAATCCAGTGACCTGCAGGCATGCGACGTCGGGCCCAAGCTTAGCTTGAGCTTGGATCA
GATTGTCGTTTCCCGCCTTCAGTTTAAACTATCAGTGTTTGACAGGATATATTGGCGGGTAAACCTAAGA
GAAAAGAGCGTTTATTAGAATAATCGGATATTTAAAAGGGCGTGAAAAGGTTTATCCGTTCGTCCATTTG
TATGTGCATGCCAACCACAGGGTTCCCCTCGGGATCAAAGTACTTTAAAGTACTTTAAAGTACTTTAAAG
TACTTTGATCCAACCCCTCCGCTGCTATAGTGCAGTCGGCTTCTGACGTTCAGTGCAGCCGTCTTCTGAA
AACGACATGTCGCACAAGTCCTAAGTTACGCGACAGGCTGCCGCCCTGCCCTTTTCCTGGCGTTTTCTTG
TCGCGTGTTTTAGTCGCATAAAGTAGAATACTTGCGACTAGAACCGGAGACATTACGCCATGAACAAGAG
CGCCGCCGCTGGCCTGCTGGGCTATGCCCGCGTCAGCACCGACGACCAGGACTTGACCAACCAACGGGCC
GAACTGCACGCGGCCGGCTGCACCAAGCTGTTTTCCGAGAAGATCACCGGCACCAGGCGCGACCGCCCGG
AGCTGGCCAGGATGCTTGACCACCTACGCCCTGGCGACGTTGTGACAGTGACCAGGCTAGACCGCCTGGC
CCGCAGCACCCGCGACCTACTGGACATTGCCGAGCGCATCCAGGAGGCCGGCGCGGGCCTGCGTAGCCTG
GCAGAGCCGTGGGCCGACACCACCACGCCGGCCGGCCGCATGGTGTTGACCGTGTTCGCCGGCATTGCCG
AGTTCGAGCGTTCCCTAATCATCGACCGCACCCGGAGCGGGCGCGAGGCCGCCAAGGCCCGAGGCGTGAA
GTTTGGCCCCCGCCCTACCCTCACCCCGGCACAGATCGCGCACGCCCGCGAGCTGATCGACCAGGAAGGC
CGCACCGTGAAAGAGGCGGCTGCACTGCTTGGCGTGCATCGCTCGACCCTGTACCGCGCACTTGAGCGCA
GCGAGGAAGTGACGCCCACCGAGGCCAGGCGGCGCGGTGCCTTCCGTGAGGACGCATTGACCGAGGCCGA
CGCCCTGGCGGCCGCCGAGAATGAACGCCAAGAGGAACAAGCATGAAACCGCACCAGGACGGCCAGGACG
AACCGTTTTTCATTACCGAAGAGATCGAGGCGGAGATGATCGCGGCCGGGTACGTGTTCGAGCCGCCCGC
GCACGTCTCAACCGTGCGGCTGCATGAAATCCTGGCCGGTTTGTCTGATGCCAAGCTGGCGGCCTGGCCG
GCCAGCTTGGCCGCTGAAGAAACCGAGCGCCGCCGTCTAAAAAGGTGATGTGTATTTGAGTAAAACAGCT
TGCGTCATGCGGTCGCTGCGTATATGATGCGATGAGTAAATAAACAAATACGCAAGGGGAACGCATGAAG
GTTATCGCTGTACTTAACCAGAAAGGCGGGTCAGGCAAGACGACCATCGCAACCCATCTAGCCCGCGCCC
TGCAACTCGCCGGGGCCGATGTTCTGTTAGTCGATTCCGATCCCCAGGGCAGTGCCCGCGATTGGGCGGC
CGTGCGGGAAGATCAACCGCTAACCGTTGTCGGCATCGACCGCCCGACGATTGACCGCGACGTGAAGGCC
ATCGGCCGGCGCGACTTCGTAGTGATCGACGGAGCGCCCCAGGCGGCGGACTTGGCTGTGTCCGCGATCA
AGGCAGCCGACTTCGTGCTGATTCCGGTGCAGCCAAGCCCTTACGACATATGGGCCACCGCCGACCTGGT
GGAGCTGGTTAAGCAGCGCATTGAGGTCACGGATGGAAGGCTACAAGCGGCCTTTGTCGTGTCGCGGGCG
ATCAAAGGCACGCGCATCGGCGGTGAGGTTGCCGAGGCGCTGGCCGGGTACGAGCTGCCCATTCTTGAGT
CCCGTATCACGCAGCGCGTGAGCTACCCAGGCACTGCCGCCGCCGGCACAACCGTTCTTGAATCAGAACC
CGAGGGCGACGCTGCCCGCGAGGTCCAGGCGCTGGCCGCTGAAATTAAATCAAAACTCATTTGAGTTAAT
GAGGTAAAGAGAAAATGAGCAAAAGCACAAACACGCTAAGTGCCGGCCGTCCGAGCGCACGCAGCAGCAA
GGCTGCAACGTTGGCCAGCCTGGCAGACACGCCAGCCATGAAGCGGGTCAACTTTCAGTTGCCGGCGGAG
GATCACACCAAGCTGAAGATGTACGCGGTACGCCAAGGCAAGACCATTACCGAGCTGCTATCTGAATACA
TCGCGCAGCTACCAGAGTAAATGAGCAAATGAATAAATGAGTAGATGAATTTTAGCGGCTAAAGGAGGCG
GCATGGAAAATCAAGAACAACCAGGCACCGACGCCGTGGAATGCCCCATGTGTGGAGGAACGGGCGGTTG
GCCAGGCGTAAGCGGCTGGGTTGTCTGCCGGCCCTGCAATGGCACTGGAACCCCCAAGCCCGAGGAATCG
GCGTGAGCGGTCGCAAACCATCCGGCCCGGTACAAATCGGCGCGGCGCTGGGTGATGACCTGGTGGAGAA
GTTGAAGGCCGCGCAGGCCGCCCAGCGGCAACGCATCGAGGCAGAAGCACGCCCCGGTGAATCGTGGCAA
GCGGCCGCTGATCGAATCCGCAAAGAATCCCGGCAACCGCCGGCAGCCGGTGCGCCGTCGATTAGGAAGC
CGCCCAAGGGCGACGAGCAACCAGATTTTTTCGTTCCGATGCTCTATGACGTGGGCACCCGCGATAGTCG
CAGCATCATGGACGTGGCCGTTTTCCGTCTGTCGAAGCGTGACCGACGAGCTGGCGAGGTGATCCGCTAC
GAGCTTCCAGACGGGCACGTAGAGGTTTCCGCAGGGCCGGCCGGCATGGCCAGTGTGTGGGATTACGACC
TGGTACTGATGGCGGTTTCCCATCTAACCGAATCCATGAACCGATACCGGGAAGGGAAGGGAGACAAGCC
CGGCCGCGTGTTCCGTCCACACGTTGCGGACGTACTCAAGTTCTGCCGGCGAGCCGATGGCGGAAAGCAG
AAAGACGACCTGGTAGAAACCTGCATTCGGTTAAACACCACGCACGTTGCCATGCAGCGTACGAAGAAGG
CCAAGAACGGCCGCCTGGTGACGGTATCCGAGGGTGAAGCCTTGATTAGCCGCTACAAGATCGTAAAGAG
CGAAACCGGGCGGCCGGAGTACATCGAGATCGAGCTAGCTGATTGGATGTACCGCGAGATCACAGAAGGC
AAGAACCCGGACGTGCTGACGGTTCACCCCGATTACTTTTTGATCGATCCCGGCATCGGCCGTTTTCTCT
ACCGCCTGGCACGCCGCGCCGCAGGCAAGGCAGAAGCCAGATGGTTGTTCAAGACGATCTACGAACGCAG
TGGCAGCGCCGGAGAGTTCAAGAAGTTCTGTTTCACCGTGCGCAAGCTGATCGGGTCAAATGACCTGCCG
GAGTACGATTTGAAGGAGGAGGCGGGGCAGGCTGGCCCGATCCTAGTCATGCGCTACCGCAACCTGATCG
AGGGCGAAGCATCCGCCGGTTCCTAATGTACGGAGCAGATGCTAGGGCAAATTGCCCTAGCAGGGGAAAA
AGGTCGAAAAGGTCTCTTTCCTGTGGATAGCACGTACATTGGGAACCCAAAGCCGTACATTGGGAACCGG
AACCCGTACATTGGGAACCCAAAGCCGTACATTGGGAACCGGTCACACATGTAAGTGACTGATATAAAAG
AGAAAAAAGGCGATTTTTCCGCCTAAAACTCTTTAAAACTTATTAAAACTCTTAAAACCCGCCTGGCCTG
TGCATAACTGTCTGGCCAGCGCACAGCCGAAGAGCTGCAAAAAGCGCCTACCCTTCGGTCGCTGCGCTCC
CTACGCCCCGCCGCTTCGCGTCGGCCTATCGCGGCCGCTGGCCGCTCAAAAATGGCTGGCCTACGGCCAG
GCAATCTACCAGGGCGCGGACAAGCCGCGCCGTCGCCACTCGACCGCCGGCGCCCACATCAAGGCACCCT
GCCTCGCGCGTTTCGGTGATGACGGTGAAAACCTCTGACACATGCAGCTCCCGGAGACGGTCACAGCTTG
TCTGTAAGCGGATGCCGGGAGCAGACAAGCCCGTCAGGGCGCGTCAGCGGGTGTTGGCGGGTGTCGGGGC
GCAGCCATGACCCAGTCACGTAGCGATAGCGGAGTGTATACTGGCTTAACTATGCGGCATCAGAGCAGAT
TGTACTGAGAGTGCACCATATGCGGTGTGAAATACCGCACAGATGCGTAAGGAGAAAATACCGCATCAGG
CGCTCTTCCGCTTCCTCGCTCACTGACTCGCTGCGCTCGGTCGTTCGGCTGCGGCGAGCGGTATCAGCTC
ACTCAAAGGCGGTAATACGGTTATCCACAGAATCAGGGGATAACGCAGGAAAGAACATGTGAGCAAAAGG
CCAGCAAAAGGCCAGGAACCGTAAAAAGGCCGCGTTGCTGGCGTTTTTCCATAGGCTCCGCCCCCCTGAC
GAGCATCACAAAAATCGACGCTCAAGTCAGAGGTGGCGAAACCCGACAGGACTATAAAGATACCAGGCGT
TTCCCCCTGGAAGCTCCCTCGTGCGCTCTCCTGTTCCGACCCTGCCGCTTACCGGATACCTGTCCGCCTT
TCTCCCTTCGGGAAGCGTGGCGCTTTCTCATAGCTCACGCTGTAGGTATCTCAGTTCGGTGTAGGTCGTT
CGCTCCAAGCTGGGCTGTGTGCACGAACCCCCCGTTCAGCCCGACCGCTGCGCCTTATCCGGTAACTATC
GTCTTGAGTCCAACCCGGTAAGACACGACTTATCGCCACTGGCAGCAGCCACTGGTAACAGGATTAGCAG
AGCGAGGTATGTAGGCGGTGCTACAGAGTTCTTGAAGTGGTGGCCTAACTACGGCTACACTAGAAGGACA
GTATTTGGTATCTGCGCTCTGCTGAAGCCAGTTACCTTCGGAAAAAGAGTTGGTAGCTCTTGATCCGGCA
AACAAACCACCGCTGGTAGCGGTGGTTTTTTTGTTTGCAAGCAGCAGATTACGCGCAGAAAAAAAGGATC
TCAAGAAGATCCTTTGATCTTTTCTACGGGGTCTGACGCTCAGTGGAACGAAAACTCACGTTAAGGGATT
TTGGTCATGCATGATATATCTCCCAATTTGTGTAGGGCTTATTATGCACGCTTAAAAATAATAAAAGCAG
ACTTGACCTGATAGTTTGGCTGTGAGCAATTATGTGCTTAGTGCATCTAACGCTTGAGTTAAGCCGCGCC
GCGAAGCGGCGTCGGCTTGAACGAATTTCTAGCTAGACATTATTTGCCGACTACCTTGGTGATCTCGCCT
TTCACGTAGTGGACAAATTCTTCCAACTGATCTGCGCGCGAGGCCAAGCGATCTTCTTCTTGTCCAAGAT
AAGCCTGTCTAGCTTCAAGTATGACGGGCTGATACTGGGCCGGCAGGCGCTCCATTGCCCAGTCGGCAGC
GACATCCTTCGGCGCGATTTTGCCGGTTACTGCGCTGTACCAAATGCGGGACAACGTAAGCACTACATTT
CGCTCATCGCCAGCCCAGTCGGGCGGCGAGTTCCATAGCGTTAAGGTTTCATTTAGCGCCTCAAATAGAT
CCTGTTCAGGAACCGGATCAAAGAGTTCCTCCGCCGCTGGACCTACCAAGGCAACGCTATGTTCTCTTGC
TTTTGTCAGCAAGATAGCCAGATCAATGTCGATCGTGGCTGGCTCGAAGATACCTGCAAGAATGTCATTG
CGCTGCCATTCTCCAAATTGCAGTTCGCGCTTAGCTGGATAACGCCACGGAATGATGTCGTCGTGCACAA
CAATGGTGACTTCTACAGCGCGGAGAATCTCGCTCTCTCCAGGGGAAGCCGAAGTTTCCAAAAGGTCGTT
GATCAAAGCTCGCCGCGTTGTTTCATCAAGCCTTACGGTCACCGTAACCAGCAAATCAATATCACTGTGT
GGCTTCAGGCCGCCATCCACTGCGGAGCCGTACAAATGTACGGCCAGCAACGTCGGTTCGAGATGGCGCT
CGATGACGCCAACTACCTCTGATAGTTGAGTCGATACTTCGGCGATCACCGCTTCCCCCATGATGTTTAA
CTTTGTTTTAGGGCGACTGCCCTGCTGCGTAACATCGTTGCTGCTCCATAACATCAAACATCGACCCACG
GCGTAACGCGCTTGCTGCTTGGATGCCCGAGGCATAGACTGTACCCCAAAAAAACAGTCATAACAAGCCA
TGAAAACCGCCACTGCGCCGTTACCACCGCTGCGTTCGGTCAAGGTTCTGGACCAGTTGCGTGAGCGCAT
ACGCTACTTGCATTACAGCTTACGAACCGAACAGGCTTATGTCCACTGGGTTCGTGCCCGAATTGATCAC
AGGCAGCAACGCTCTGTCATCGTTACAATCAACATGCTACCCTCCGCGAGATCATCCGTGTTTCAAACCC
GGCAGCTTAGTTGCCGTTCTTCCGAATAGCATCGGTAACATGAGCAAAGTCTGCCGCCTTACAACGGCTC
TCCCGCTGACGCCGTCCCGGACTGATGGGCTGCCTGTATCGAGTGGTGATTTTGTGCCGAGCTGCCGGTC
GGGGAGCTGTTGGCTGGCTGGTGGCAGGATATATTGTGGTGTAAACAAATTGACGCTTAGACAACTTAAT
AACACATTGCGGACGTTTTTAATGTACTGAATTAACGCCGAATTGAATTATCAGCTTGCATGCCGGTCGA
TCTAGTAACATAGATGACACCGCGCGCGATAATTTATCCTAGTTTGCGCGCTATATTTTGTTTTCTATCG
CGTATTAAATGTATAATTGCGGGACTCTAATCATAAAAACCCATCTCATAAATAACGTCATGCATTACAT
GTTAATTATTACATGCTTAACGTAATTCAACAGAAATTATATGATAATCATCGCAAGACCGGCAACAGGA
TTCAATCTTAAGAAACTTTATTGCCAAATGTTTGAACGATCTGCTTGACTCTAGGGGTCATCATTAGGGG
CAGGGCATGCTCATGTAGAGCGCCTGCTCGCCGTCCGAGGCGGTGCCGTCGTACAGGGCGGTGTCCAGGC
CGCAGAGGGTGAACCCCATCCGCCGGTACGCGTGGATCGCCGGTGCGTTGACGTTGGTGACCTCCAGCCA
GAGGTGCCCGGCACCCCGCTCGCGGGCGAACTCCGTCGCGAGCCCCATCAACGCGCGCCCGACCCCGTGC
CCCCGGTGCTCCGGGGCGACCTCGATGTCCTCGACGGTCAGCCGGCGGTTCCAGCCGGAGTACGAGACGA
CCACGAAGCCCGCCAGGTCGCCGTCGTCCCCGTACGCGACGAACGTCCGAGAGTCCGGGTCGCCGTCCTC
CCCGTCGTCCGATTCGTCGTCCGATTCGTCGTCGGGGAACACCTTGGTCAGGGGCGGGTCCACCGGCACC
TCCCGCAGGGTGAAGCCGTCCCCGGTGGCGGTGACGCGGAAGACGGTGTCGGTGGTGAAGGACCCATCCA
GTGCCTCGATGGCCTCGGCGTCCCCCGGGACACTGGTGCGGTACCGGTAAGCCGTGTCGTCAAGAGTGGT
ACCCATGGTAGATCCCCTCGATCGAGTTGAGAGTGAATATGAGACTCTAATTGGATACCGAGGGGAATTT
ATGGAACGTCAGTGGAGCATTTTTGACAAGAAATATTTGCTAGCTGATAGTGACCTTAGGCGACTTTTGA
ACGCGCAATAATGGTTTCTGACGTATGTGCTTAGCTCATTAAACTCCAGAAACCCGCGGCTCAGTGGCTC
CTTCAACGTTGCGGTTCTGTCAGTTCCAAACGTAAAACGGCTTGTCCCGCGTCATCGGCGGGGGTCATAA
CGTGACTCCCTTAATTCTCCGCTCATGATCGATAATTCGAGCTCTCCCATATGGTCAATCTAGTAACATA
GATGACACCGCGCGCGATAATTTATCCTAGTTTGCGCGCTATATTTTGTTTTCTATCGCGTATTAAATGT
ATAATTGCGGGACTCTAATCATAAAAACCCATCTCATAAATAACGTCATGCATTACATGTTAATTATTAC
ATGCTTAACGTAATTCAACAGAAATTATATGATAATCATCGCAAGACCGGCAACAGGATTCAATCTTAAG
AAACTTTATTGCCAAATGTTTGAACGATCTGCCAACTTTGTACAAGAAAGCTGGGTCGGCGCGCCCACCC
TTACTTGTACAGCTCGTCCATGCCGAGAGTGATCCCGGCGGCGGTCACGAACTCCAGCAGGACCATGTGA
TCGCGCTTCTCGTTGGGGTCTTTGCTCAGCTTGGACTGGTAGCTCAGGTAGTGGTTGTCGGGCAGCAGCA
CGGGGCCGTCGCCGATGGGGGTGTTCTGCTGGTAGTGGTCGGCGAGCTGCACGCTGCCGTCCTCGATGTT
GTGGCGGATCTTGAAGTTCACCTTGATGCCGTTCTTCTGCTTGTCGGCCATGATATAGACGTTGTGGCTG
TTGTAGTTGTACTCCAGCTTGTGCCCCAGGATGTTGCCGTCCTCCTTGAAGTCGATGCCCTTCAGCTCGA
TGCGGTTCACCAGGGTGTCGCCCTCGAACTTCACCTCGGCGCGGGTCTTGTAGTTGCCGTCGTCCTTGAA
GAAGATGGTGCGCTCCTGGACGTAGCCTTCGGGCATGGCGGACTTGAAGAAGTCGTGCTGCTTCATGTGG
TCGGGGTAGCGGGCGAAGCACATCAGGCCGTAGCCGAAGGTGGTCACGAGGGTGGGCCAGGGCACGGGCA
GCTTGCCGGTGGTGCAGATGAACTTCAGGGTCAGCTTGCCGTAGGTGGCATCGCCCTCGCCCTCGCCGGA
CACGCTGAACTTGTGGCCGTTTACGTCGCCGTCCAGCTCGACCAGGATGGGCACCACCCCGGTGAACAGC
TCCTCGCCCTTGCTCACCATTGAAACTTTTTGTGTTTTTTTTTTTTTTGGTGACTAACTTGTGAGTGAGA
GTGATTGAAAATGGTTAGGTAGGGTTGGATTATATAGGAAAATTGCGAGTAACGTTTGTTATCTATGAAG
TAATCTATATCTCTTTACTCATTGGATTTTTGAGATTTTGGTTTTAACGTTTACTATTCTTATGTGGCAG
TCTCTAGTCCACTAGCTTTTGCTATGATTTTTTCATTGCAGCCAAAGCATTTCGAGACCACATGTTGCAA
GTCTTTTGGAAGCAGCTTAATAGTTCTGAATAGAGATAACTTATTTGTGTGATCTTTCCTTTAAATAAAA
GTAAAGATAGTGTGATATTGATGACCGAAACATCATAGAGAGTAACATTAGAAGTCCAACATCACTACCA
ATTTACAATAACATTGATTCCATTGTCAGTTTATCCACTAACCTGATAAATCTCATGAATAATGTAATTA
ATTTAACCTTGAAACTCAGTTGTTTTTGCTTTTAAATCAAAATGCAAAGACTCAAAAACACTGATTATTT
GCATATTTTGCAGAAACATAAAAACTATCCAATTGATTGTTCAAACACTGAAAAACTATCATCTGGTATG
TTCAACATCATTGGTTTAGACAATATGTAGCTTGTAAATTTTTAATCATGATTCTAGTAATCTGTTTTGT
AAACTTGAACAACCTTTTAAAATCTAAAGTAACTCATTCTATCTTTCTAATTCATCATAAAATTCAAAAT
TTGTAGAGATGAAAAACCACAACAGAAAACATTTTGTTAGAGGTTTAATTTGCAACAAACTATTCCTCAA
TCACTTTGATAGAAACTCTTTAAGCTATCATTCGTAGTTTACTGATTTTTTCATCACCCTAAATAATTTC
GACAGTAAAAGTTTTTTACAAAACACAATTTTATTTTTACAATCACTAATTGCCCTCACGGGGGCGGCCG
CGGAGCCTGCTTTTTTGTACAAAGTTGGCATTATAAAAAAGCATTGCTCATCAATTTGTTGCAACTAGAG
CCAAGCTGATCTCCTTTGCCCCGGAGATCACCATGGACGACTTTCTCTATCTCTACGATCTAGGAAGAAA
GTTCGACGGAGAAGGTGACGATACCATGTTCACCACCGATAATGAGAAGATTAGCCTCTTCAATTTCAGA
AAGAATGCTGACCCACAGATGGTTAGAGAGGCCTACGCGGCAGGTCTCATCAAGACGATCTACCCGAGTA
ATAATCTCCAGGAGATCAAATACCTTCCCAAGAAGGTTAAAGATGCAGTCAAAAGATTCAGGACTAACTG
CATCAAGAACACAGAGAAAGATATATTTCTCAAGATCAGAAGTACTATTCCAGTATGGACGATTCAAGGC
TTGCTTCATAAACCAAGGCAAGTAATAGAGATTGGAGTCTCTAAGAAAGTAGTTCCTACTGAATCAAAGG
CCATGGAGTCAAAAATTCAGATCGAGGATCTAACAGAACTCGCCGTGAAGACTGGCGAACAGTTCATACA
GAGTCTTTTACGACTCAATGACAAGAAGAAAATCTTCGTCAACATGGTGGAGCACGACACTCTCGTCTAC
TCCAAGAATATCAAAGATACAGTCTCAGAAGACCAAAGGGCTAT
